Addgene plasmid #53698: pMiR-HPV16-E7-m2
Purpose: Luciferase reporter assay for HPV16 E7 with point mutation on miR-375 binding site
Depositing lab: Edward Chan. Depositing organization: University of Florida. Publication: miR-375 activates p21 and suppresses telomerase activity by coordinately regulating HPV E6/E7, E6AP, CIP2A, and 14-3-3zeta. Jung HM, Phillips BL, Chan EK. Mol Cancer. 2014 Apr 8;13(1):80. doi: 10.1186/1476-4598-13-80. PubMed 24708873.
Backbone
  Vector backbone: pMiR-Target
  Backbone manufacturer: Origene
  Backbone size w/o insert (bp): 7900
  Total vector size (bp): 8200
  Vector type: Luciferase
Growth in bacteria
  Bacterial resistance: Kanamycin, 50 μg/mL
  Growth temperature: 37°C
  Growth strain: DH5alpha
  Copy number: Unknown
Gene/Insert
  Gene/Insert name: HPV16-E7
  Species: Human papillomavirus
  Insert size (bp): 300
  Mutation: Mutation in miR-375 binding site m2 (refer to citation)
  GenBank ID: K02718
  Cloning method: Restriction Enzyme; 5′ cloning site EcoR1 (not destroyed); 3′ cloning site Not1 (not destroyed)
  Sequencing primers: 5′ AGAAGCTGCGCGGTGGTGTTGTG; 3′ CTGGAGGATCATCCAGCCGGCGT
Terms and licenses: Academic/Nonprofit Terms; Industry Terms: Not Available to Industry
How to cite: pMiR-HPV16-E7-m2 was a gift from Edward Chan (Addgene plasmid # 53698 ; http://n2t.net/addgene:53698 ; RRID:Addgene_53698)
