[The description below was written by a language model from this plasmid's Addgene catalogue record.]
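Description:
pMiR-HPV16-E7-m2 is a luciferase reporter plasmid built on the commercial pMiR-Target backbone, a vector designed for testing microRNA–target interactions in transfected mammalian cells. The backbone is about 7.9 kb and the finished construct about 8.2 kb. It is propagated in standard E. coli cloning strains under kanamycin selection; the copy number is listed as unknown. No feature table accompanies the record, so the promoter driving luciferase, the origin of replication and any additional reporter or selection cassettes carried by the backbone are not stated here.

The insert is a roughly 300 bp fragment of the human papillomavirus type 16 E7 sequence, cloned by restriction digestion between EcoRI and NotI sites, both of which remain intact. In microRNA target reporters of this kind, the candidate target sequence is normally placed downstream of the luciferase coding region so that it becomes part of the reporter transcript. Binding of a microRNA to that sequence then reduces luciferase output. In this version, the E7 fragment carries point mutations in a miR-375 binding site designated m2; the exact base changes are not given in the record and are deferred to the associated publication.

The construct therefore serves as a binding-site mutant control. If repression of luciferase by miR-375 is lost or weakened relative to a reporter carrying the unmutated E7 sequence, that supports direct, site-specific targeting of HPV16 E7 by miR-375. It comes from work examining how miR-375 regulates HPV E6/E7 and related factors.
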