>Addgene plasmid #53698 | pMiR-HPV16-E7-m2 | addgene partial sequence | sequence record 90197 | TK-pA-R 5'-ttgtctccttccgtgtttca-3'
GGTGGGCGAAGAACTCCAGCATGAGATCCCCGCGCTGGAGGATCATCCAGCCGGCGTCCCGGAAAACGAT
TCCGAAGCCCAACCTTTCATAGAAGGCGGCGGTGGAATCGAAATCTCGTGATGGCAGGTTGGGCGTCGCT
TGGTCGGTCATTTTCTTCGAATCTAGATGCCGCGGCCGCTTATGGTTTCTGAGAACAGATGGGGCACACA
ATTCCTAGTGTGCCCATTAACAGGTCTTCCAAAGTACGAATGTCTACGTGTGTGCTTTGTACGCACAACC
GAAGCGTAGAGTCACACTTGCAACAAAAGGTTACAATATTGTAATGGGCTCACACGGGTTCTGCTTGTCC
AGCTGGACCATCTATTTCATCCTCCTCCTCTGAGCTGTCATTTAATTGCTCATAACAGTAGAGATCAGTT
GTCTCTGGTTGCAAATCTAACATATATTCATGCAATGTAGGTGTATCTCCATGCATGGAATTCTGAGCTC
TGCCAATTGTTACACGGCGATCTTTCCGCCCTTCTTGGCCTTAATGAGAATCTCGCGGATCTTGCGGGCG
TCCAACTTGCCGGTCAGTCCTTTAGGCACCTCGTCCACGAACACAACACCACCGCGCAGCTTCTTGGCGG
TTGTAACCTGGCTGGCCACATAGTCCACGATCTCCTTCTCGGTCATGGTTTTACCGTGTTCCAGCACGAC
GACTGCGGCGGGCAGCTCGCCGGCATCGTCGTCGGGCAGGCCGGCGACCCCGGCGTCGAAGATGTTGGGG
TGTTGCAGCAGGATGCTCTCCAGTTCGGCTGGGGCTACCTGGTAGCCCTTGTATTTGATCAGGCTCTTCA
GCCGGTCCACGATGAAGAAGTGCTCGTCCTCGTCCCAGTAGGCGATGTCGCCGCTGTGCAGCCAGCCGTC
CTTGTCGATGAGAGCGTTTGTAGCCTCGGGGTTGTTAACGTAGCCGCTCATGATCATGGGGCCACGGACG
CACAGCTCGCCGCGCTGGTTCACACCCAGTGTCTTACCGGTGTCCAAGT
