>Addgene plasmid #53698 | pMiR-HPV16-E7-m2 | addgene partial sequence | sequence record 90199 | CMV-F 5'-CGCAAATGGGCGGTAGGCGTG-3'
CTATATAAGCAGAGCTCGTTTAGTGAACCGTCAGAATTTTGTAATACGACTCACTATAGGGCGGCCGGGA
ATCGTCGACTGGATCCAGTACCGAGGAGATCTGCGCCGCGTTCGCCATGAGCGAGCTGATCAAGGAGAAC
ATGCACATGAAGCTGTACATGGAGGGCACCGTGAACAACCACCACTTCAAGTGCACATCCGAGGGCGAAG
GCAAGCCCTACGAGGGCACCCAGACCATGAAGATCAAGGTGGTCGAGGGCGGCCCTCTCCCCTTCGCCTT
CGACATCCTGGCTACCAGCTTCATGTACGGCAGCAAAGCCTTCATCAACCACACCCAGGGCATCCCCGAC
TTCTTTAAGCAGTCCTTCCCTGAGGGCTTCACATGGGAGAGAATCACCACATACGAAGACGGGGGCGTGC
TGACCGCTACCCAGGACACCAGCTTCCAGAACGGCTGCATCATCTACAACGTCAAGATCAACGGGGTGAA
CTTCCCATCCAACGGCCCTGTGATGCAGAAGAAAACACGCGGCTGGGAGGCCAACACCGAGATGCTGTAC
CCCGCTGACGGCGGCCTGAGAGGCCACAGCCAGATGGCCCTGAAGCTCGTGGGCGGGGGCTACCTGCACT
GCTCCTTCAAGACCACATACAGATCCAAGAAACCCGCTAAGAACCTCAAGATGCCCGGCTTCCACTTCGT
GGACCACAGACTGGAAAGAATCAAGGAGGCCGACAAAGAGACCTACGTCGAGCAGCACGAGATGGCTGTG
GCCAAGTACTGCGACCTCCCTAGCAAACTGGGGCACAGATCGCGTCCCTCGAGCAGAAACTCATCTCAGA
AGAGGATCTGGCAGCAAATGATATCCTGGATTACAAGGATGACGACGATAAGGTTTAAACGGCCGGCCGC
GGTCATAGCTGTTTCCTGAACAGATCCCGGGTGGCATCCCTGTGACCCCTCCCCAGTGCCTCTCCTGGCC
CTGGAAGTTGCCACTCCAGTGCCCACCAGCCTTGTCCTAATAAAATTAAGTTGCATCATTTTGTCTGACT
AGGTGTCCTTCTATAATATTATGGGGTGGAG
